>Addgene plasmid #65012 | fck-Jaws-KGC-GFP-ER2 | depositor full sequence | sequence record 111572 | fck-Jaws-KGC-GFP-ER2 sequence 10891 bps
GTCGACGGATCGGGAGATCTCCCGATCCCCTATGGTGCACTCTCAGTACAATCTGCTCTGATGCCGCATA
GTTAAGCCAGTATCTGCTCCCTGCTTGTGTGTTGGAGGTCGCTGAGTAGTGCGCGAGCAAAATTTAAGCT
ACAACAAGGCAAGGCTTGACCGACAATTGCATGAAGAATCTGCTTAGGGTTAGGCGTTTTGCGCTGCTTC
GCGATGTACGGGCCAGATATACGCGTTGACATTGATTATTGACTAGTTATTAATAGTAATCAATTACGGG
GTCATTAGTTCATAGCCCATATATGGAGTTCCGCGTTACATAACTTACGGTAAATGGCCCGCCTGGCTGA
CCGCCCAACGACCCCCGCCCATTGACGTCAATAATGACGTATGTTCCCATAGTAACGCCAATAGGGACTT
TCCATTGACGTCAATGGGTGGAGTATTTACGGTAAACTGCCCACTTGGCAGTACATCAAGTGTATCATAT
GCCAAGTACGCCCCCTATTGACGTCAATGACGGTAAATGGCCCGCCTGGCATTATGCCCAGTACATGACC
TTATGGGACTTTCCTACTTGGCAGTACATCTACGTATTAGTCATCGCTATTACCATGGTGATGCGGTTTT
GGCAGTACATCAATGGGCGTGGATAGCGGTTTGACTCACGGGGATTTCCAAGTCTCCACCCCATTGACGT
CAATGGGAGTTTGTTTTGGCACCAAAATCAACGGGACTTTCCAAAATGTCGTAACAACTCCGCCCCATTG
ACGCAAATGGGCGGTAGGCGTGTACGGTGGGAGGTCTATATAAGCAGCGCGTTTTGCCTGTACTGGGTCT
CTCTGGTTAGACCAGATCTGAGCCTGGGAGCTCTCTGGCTAACTAGGGAACCCACTGCTTAAGCCTCAAT
AAAGCTTGCCTTGAGTGCTTCAAGTAGTGTGTGCCCGTCTGTTGTGTGACTCTGGTAACTAGAGATCCCT
CAGACCCTTTTAGTCAGTGTGGAAAATCTCTAGCAGTGGCGCCCGAACAGGGACTTGAAAGCGAAAGGGA
AACCAGAGGAGCTCTCTCGACGCAGGACTCGGCTTGCTGAAGCGCGCACGGCAAGAGGCGAGGGGCGGCG
ACTGGTGAGTACGCCAAAAATTTTGACTAGCGGAGGCTAGAAGGAGAGAGATGGGTGCGAGAGCGTCAGT
ATTAAGCGGGGGAGAATTAGATCGCGATGGGAAAAAATTCGGTTAAGGCCAGGGGGAAAGAAAAAATATA
AATTAAAACATATAGTATGGGCAAGCAGGGAGCTAGAACGATTCGCAGTTAATCCTGGCCTGTTAGAAAC
ATCAGAAGGCTGTAGACAAATACTGGGACAGCTACAACCATCCCTTCAGACAGGATCAGAAGAACTTAGA
TCATTATATAATACAGTAGCAACCCTCTATTGTGTGCATCAAAGGATAGAGATAAAAGACACCAAGGAAG
CTTTAGACAAGATAGAGGAAGAGCAAAACAAAAGTAAGACCACCGCACAGCAAGCGGCCGCTGATCTTCA
GACCTGGAGGAGGAGATATGAGGGACAATTGGAGAAGTGAATTATATAAATATAAAGTAGTAAAAATTGA
ACCATTAGGAGTAGCACCCACCAAGGCAAAGAGAAGAGTGGTGCAGAGAGAAAAAAGAGCAGTGGGAATA
GGAGCTTTGTTCCTTGGGTTCTTGGGAGCAGCAGGAAGCACTATGGGCGCAGCGTCAATGACGCTGACGG
TACAGGCCAGACAATTATTGTCTGGTATAGTGCAGCAGCAGAACAATTTGCTGAGGGCTATTGAGGCGCA
ACAGCATCTGTTGCAACTCACAGTCTGGGGCATCAAGCAGCTCCAGGCAAGAATCCTGGCTGTGGAAAGA
TACCTAAAGGATCAACAGCTCCTGGGGATTTGGGGTTGCTCTGGAAAACTCATTTGCACCACTGCTGTGC
CTTGGAATGCTAGTTGGAGTAATAAATCTCTGGAACAGATTTGGAATCACACGACCTGGATGGAGTGGGA
CAGAGAAATTAACAATTACACAAGCTTAATACACTCCTTAATTGAAGAATCGCAAAACCAGCAAGAAAAG
AATGAACAAGAATTATTGGAATTAGATAAATGGGCAAGTTTGTGGAATTGGTTTAACATAACAAATTGGC
TGTGGTATATAAAATTATTCATAATGATAGTAGGAGGCTTGGTAGGTTTAAGAATAGTTTTTGCTGTACT
TTCTATAGTGAATAGAGTTAGGCAGGGATATTCACCATTATCGTTTCAGACCCACCTCCCAACCCCGAGG
GGACCCGACAGGCCCGAAGGAATAGAAGAAGAAGGTGGAGAGAGAGACAGAGACAGATCCATTCGATTAG
TGAACGGATCGGCACTGCGTGCGCCAATTCTGCAGACAAATGGCAGTATTCATCCACAATTTTAAAAGAA
AAGGGGGGATTGGGGGGTACAGTGCAGGGGAAAGAATAGTAGACATAATAGCAACAGACATACAAACTAA
AGAATTACAAAAACAAATTACAAAAATTCAAAATTTTCGGGTTTATTACAGGGACAGCAGAGATCCAGTT
TGGTTAATTAACATTATGGCCTTAGGTCACTTCATCTCCATGGGGTTCTTCTTCTGATTTTCTAGAAAAT
GAGATGGGGGTGCAGAGAGCTTCCTCAGTGACCTGCCCAGGGTCACATCAGAAATGTCAGAGCTAGAACT
TGAACTCAGATTACTAATCTTAAATTCCATGCCTTGGGGGCATGCAAGTACGATATACAGAAGGAGTGAA
CTCATTAGGGCAGATGACCAATGAGTTTAGGAAAGAAGAGTCCAGGGCAGGGTACATCTACACCACCCGC
CCAGCCCTGGGTGAGTCCAGCCACGTTCACCTCATTATAGTTGCCTCTCTCCAGTCCTACCTTGACGGGA
AGCACAAGCAGAAACTGGGACAGGAGCCCCAGGAGACCAAATCTTCATGGTCCCTCTGGGAGGATGGGTG
GGGAGAGCTGTGGCAGAGGCCTCAGGAGGGGCCCTGCTGCTCAGTGGTGACAGATAGGGGTGAGAAAGCA
GACAGAGTCATTCCGTCAGCATTCTGGGTCTGTTTGGTACTTCTTCTCACGCTAAGGTGGCGGTGTGATA
TGCACAATGGCTAAAAAGCAGGGAGAGCTGGAAAGAAACAAGGACAGAGACAGAGGCCAAGTCAACCAGA
CCAATTCCCAGAGGAAGCAAAGAAACCATTACAGAGACTACAAGGGGGAAGGGAAGGAGAGATGAATTAG
CTTCCCCTGTAAACCTTAGAACCCAGCTGTTGCCAGGGCAACGGGGCAATACCTGTCTCTTCAGAGGAGA
TGAAGTTGCCAGGGTAACTACATCCTGTCTTTCTCAAGGACCATCCCAGAATGTGGCACCCACTAGCCGT
TACCATAGCAACTGCCTCTTTGCCCCACTTAATCCCATCCCGTCTGTTAAAAGGGCCCTATAGTTGGAGG
TGGGGGAGGTAGGAAGAGCGATGATCACTTGTGGACTAAGTTTGTTCGCATCCCCTTCTCCAACCCCCTC
AGTACATCACCCTGGGGGAACAGGGTCCACTTGCTCCTGGGCCCACACAGTCCTGCAGTATTGTGTATAT
AAGGCCAGGGCAAAGAGGAGCAGGTTTTAAAGTGAAAGGCAGGCAGGTGTTGGGGAGGCAGTTACCGGGG
CAACGGGAACAGGGCGTTTCGGAGGTGGTTGCCATGGGGACCTGGATGCTGACGAAGGCTCGCGAGGCTG
TGAGCAGCCACAGTGCCCTGCTCAGAAGCCCCAAGCTCGTCAGTCAAGCCGGTTCTCCGTTTGCACTCAG
GAGCACGGGCAGGCGAGTGGCCCCTAGTTCTGGGGGCAGCGGGGGATCCGCCACCATGACCGCCGTGAGC
ACCACAGCCACTACCGTGCTGCAGGCCACACAGAGCGACGTGCTGCAGGAGATCCAGTCCAACTTCCTGC
TGAATAGCTCCATCTGGGTGAACATTGCTCTGGCCGGAGTGGTCATCCTGCTGTTTGTGGCCATGGGGAG
GGATCTGGAATCCCCTAGAGCTAAGCTGATCTGGGTGGCCACAATGCTGGTGCCACTGGTGTCTATTTCT
AGTTACGCTGGACTGGCCAGTGGGCTGACTGTGGGCTTCCTGCAGATGCCACCTGGACACGCTCTGGCCG
GACAGGAGGTGCTGAGCCCATGGGGCCGGTATCTGACATGGACTTTCTCCACTCCCATGATCCTGCTGGC
TCTGGGACTGCTGGCCGACACCGATATTGCCAGCCTGTTCACCGCCATCACAATGGACATTGGCATGTGC
GTGACAGGACTGGCCGCTGCCCTGATCACTAGCTCCCATCTGCTGCGCTGGGTGTTCTACGGAATTTCTT
GTGCTTTCTTTGTGGCCGTGCTGTATGTGCTGCTGGTGCAGTGGCCAGCTGATGCTGAGGCTGCTGGGAC
CAGTGAAATCTTTGGCACTCTGAGGATTCTGACCGTGGTGCTGTGGCTGGGGTACCCTATCCTGTTCGCT
CTGGGCTCTGAGGGAGTGGCCCTGCTGAGTGTGGGAGTGACCAGCTGGGGATACTCCGGACTGGACATCC
TGGCTAAATACGTGTTCGCCTTTCTGCTGCTGAGATGGGTGGCTGCCAATGAAGGCACAGTGTCTGGGAG
TGGAATGGGAATCGGGTCCGGAGGAGCTGCTCCAGCCGACGATCGACCGGTAGTAAAATCCAGAATTACT
TCTGAAGGGGAGTATATCCCTCTGGATCAAATAGACATCAATGTTGCACCTGCAGGGGCAGTGAGCAAGG
GCGAGGAGCTGTTCACCGGGGTGGTGCCCATCCTGGTCGAGCTGGACGGCGACGTAAACGGCCACAAGTT
CAGCGTGTCCGGCGAGGGCGAGGGCGATGCCACCTACGGCAAGCTGACCCTGAAGTTCATTTGCACCACC
GGCAAGCTGCCCGTGCCCTGGCCCACCCTCGTGACCACCCTGACCTACGGCGTGCAGTGCTTCAGCCGCT
ACCCCGACCACATGAAGCAGCACGACTTCTTCAAGTCCGCCATGCCCGAAGGCTACGTCCAGGAGCGCAC
CATCTTCTTCAAGGACGACGGCAACTACAAGACCCGCGCCGAGGTGAAGTTCGAGGGCGACACCCTGGTG
AACCGCATCGAGCTGAAGGGCATCGACTTCAAGGAGGACGGCAACATCCTGGGGCACAAGCTGGAGTACA
ACTACAACAGCCACAACGTCTATATCATGGCCGACAAGCAGAAGAACGGCATCAAGGTGAACTTCAAGAT
CCGCCACAACATCGAGGACGGCAGCGTGCAGCTCGCCGACCACTACCAGCAGAACACCCCCATCGGCGAC
GGCCCCGTGCTGCTGCCCGACAACCACTACCTGAGCACCCAGTCCGCCCTGAGCAAAGACCCCAACGAGA
AGCGCGATCACATGGTCCTGCTGGAGTTCGTGACCGCCGCCGGGATCACTCTCGGCATGGACGAGCTGTA
CAAGTTCTGCTACGAGAATGAAGTGTAAGAATTCGATATCAAGCTTATCGATAATCAACCTCTGGATTAC
AAAATTTGTGAAAGATTGACTGGTATTCTTAACTATGTTGCTCCTTTTACGCTATGTGGATACGCTGCTT
TAATGCCTTTGTATCATGCTATTGCTTCCCGTATGGCTTTCATTTTCTCCTCCTTGTATAAATCCTGGTT
GCTGTCTCTTTATGAGGAGTTGTGGCCCGTTGTCAGGCAACGTGGCGTGGTGTGCACTGTGTTTGCTGAC
GCAACCCCCACTGGTTGGGGCATTGCCACCACCTGTCAGCTCCTTTCCGGGACTTTCGCTTTCCCCCTCC
CTATTGCCACGGCGGAACTCATCGCCGCCTGCCTTGCCCGCTGCTGGACAGGGGCTCGGCTGTTGGGCAC
TGACAATTCCGTGGTGTTGTCGGGGAAATCATCGTCCTTTCCTTGGCTGCTCGCCTGTGTTGCCACCTGG
ATTCTGCGCGGGACGTCCTTCTGCTACGTCCCTTCGGCCCTCAATCCAGCGGACCTTCCTTCCCGCGGCC
TGCTGCCGGCTCTGCGGCCTCTTCCGCGTCTTCGCCTTCGCCCTCAGACGAGTCGGATCTCCCTTTGGGC
CGCCTCCCCGCATCGATACCGTCGACCTCGAGACCTAGAAAAACATGGAGCAATCACAAGTAGCAATACA
GCAGCTACCAATGCTGATTGTGCCTGGCTAGAAGCACAAGAGGAGGAGGAGGTGGGTTTTCCAGTCACAC
CTCAGGTACCTTTAAGACCAATGACTTACAAGGCAGCTGTAGATCTTAGCCACTTTTTAAAAGAAAAGGG
GGGACTGGAAGGGCTAATTCACTCCCAACGAAGACAAGATATCCTTGATCTGTGGATCTACCACACACAA
GGCTACTTCCCTGATTGGCAGAACTACACACCAGGGCCAGGGATCAGATATCCACTGACCTTTGGATGGT
GCTACAAGCTAGTACCAGTTGAGCAAGAGAAGGTAGAAGAAGCCAATGAAGGAGAGAACACCCGCTTGTT
ACACCCTGTGAGCCTGCATGGGATGGATGACCCGGAGAGAGAAGTATTAGAGTGGAGGTTTGACAGCCGC
CTAGCATTTCATCACATGGCCCGAGAGCTGCATCCGGACTGTACTGGGTCTCTCTGGTTAGACCAGATCT
GAGCCTGGGAGCTCTCTGGCTAACTAGGGAACCCACTGCTTAAGCCTCAATAAAGCTTGCCTTGAGTGCT
TCAAGTAGTGTGTGCCCGTCTGTTGTGTGACTCTGGTAACTAGAGATCCCTCAGACCCTTTTAGTCAGTG
TGGAAAATCTCTAGCAGGGCCCGTTTAAACCCGCTGATCAGCCTCGACTGTGCCTTCTAGTTGCCAGCCA
TCTGTTGTTTGCCCCTCCCCCGTGCCTTCCTTGACCCTGGAAGGTGCCACTCCCACTGTCCTTTCCTAAT
AAAATGAGGAAATTGCATCGCATTGTCTGAGTAGGTGTCATTCTATTCTGGGGGGTGGGGTGGGGCAGGA
CAGCAAGGGGGAGGATTGGGAAGACAATAGCAGGCATGCTGGGGATGCGGTGGGCTCTATGGCTTCTGAG
GCGGAAAGAACCAGCTGGGGCTCTAGGGGGTATCCCC
[124 nt withheld, positions 7178-7301]
C
[91 nt withheld, positions 7303-7393]
A
[49 nt withheld, positions 7395-7443]
CCTTTGACGTTGGAGTCCACGTTCTTT
[37 nt withheld, positions 7471-7507]
ACCCTATCTCGGTCTATTCTTTTGATTTATAAGGGATTTTGCCGATTTCGGCCTATTGGTTAAAAAATGA
GCTGATTTAACAAAAATTTAACGCGAATTAATTCTGTGGAATGTGTGTCAGTTAGGGTGTGGAAAGTCCC
CAGGCTCCCCAGCAGGCAGAAGTATGCAAAGCATGCATCTCAATTAGTCAGCAACCAGGTGTGGAAAGTC
CCCAGGCTCCCCAGCAGGCAGAAGTATGCAAAGCATGCATCTCAATTAGTCAGCAACCATAGTCCCGCCC
CTAACTCCGCCCATCCCGCCCCTAACTCCGCCCAGTTCCGCCCATTCTCCGCCCCATGGCTGACTAATTT
TTTTTATTTATGCAGAGGCCGAGGCCGCCTCTGCCTCTGAGCTATTCCAGAAGTAGTGAGGAGGCTTTTT
TGGAGGCCTAGGCTTTTGCAAAAAGCTCCCGGGAGCTTGTATATCCATTTTCGGATCTGATCAGCACGTG
TTGACAATTAATCATCGGCATAGTATATCGGCATAGTATAATACGACAAGGTGAGGAACTAAACCATGGC
CAAGTTGACCAGTGCCGTTCCGGTGCTCACCGCGCGCGACGTCGCCGGAGCGGTCGAGTTCTGGACCGAC
CGGCTCGGGTTCTCCCGGGACTTCGTGGAGGACGACTTCGCCGGTGTGGTCCGGGACGACGTGACCCTGT
TCATCAGCGCGGTCCAGGACCAGGTGGTGCCGGACAACACCCTGGCCTGGGTGTGGGTGCGCGGCCTGGA
CGAGCTGTACGCCGAGTGGTCGGAGGTCGTGTCCACGAACTTCCGGGACGCCTCCGGGCCGGCCATGACC
GAGATCGGCGAGCAGCCGTGGGGGCGGGAGTTCGCCCTGCGCGACCCGGCCGGCAACTGCGTGCACTTCG
TGGCCGAGGAGCAGGACTGACACGTGCTACGAGATTTCGATTCCACCGCCGCCTTCTATGAAAGGTTGGG
CTTCGGAATCGTTTTCCGGGACGCCGGCTGGATGATCCTCCAGCGCGGGGATCTCATGCTGGAGTTCTTC
GCCCACCCCAACTTGTTTATTGCAGCTTATAATGGTTACAAATAAAGCAATAGCATCACAAATTTCACAA
ATAAAGCATTTTTTTCACTGCATTCTAGTTGTGGTTTGTCCAAACTCATCAATGTATCTTATCATGTCTG
TATACCGTCGACCTCTAGCTAGAGCTTGGCGTAATCATGGTCATAGCTGTTTCCTGTGTGAAATTGTTAT
CCGCTCACAATTCCACACAACATACGAGCCGGAAGCATAAAGTGTAAAGCCTGGGGTGCCTAATGAGTGA
GCTAACTCACATTAATTGCGTTGCGCTCACTGCCCGCTTTCCAGTCGGGAAACCTGTCGTGCCAGCTGCA
TTAATGAATCGGCCAACGCGCGGGGAGAGGCGGTTTGCGTATTGGGCGCTCTTCCGCTTCCTCGCTCACT
GACTCGCTGCGCTCGGTCGTTCGGCTGCGGCGAGCGGTATCAGCTCACTCAAAGGCGGTAATACGGTTAT
CCACAGAATCAGGGGATAACGCAGGAAAGAACATGTGAGCAAAAGGCCAGCAAAAGGCCAGGAACCGTAA
AAAGGCCGCGTTGCTGGCGTTTTTCCATAGGCTCCGCCCCCCTGACGAGCATCACAAAAATCGACGCTCA
AGTCAGAGGTGGCGAAACCCGACAGGACTATAAAGATACCAGGCGTTTCCCCCTGGAAGCTCCCTCGTGC
GCTCTCCTGTTCCGACCCTGCCGCTTACCGGATACCTGTCCGCCTTTCTCCCTTCGGGAAGCGTGGCGCT
TTCTCATAGCTCACGCTGTAGGTATCTCAGTTCGGTGTAGGTCGTTCGCTCCAAGCTGGGCTGTGTGCAC
GAACCCCCCGTTCAGCCCGACCGCTGCGCCTTATCCGGTAACTATCGTCTTGAGTCCAACCCGGTAAGAC
ACGACTTATCGCCACTGGCAGCAGCCACTGGTAACAGGATTAGCAGAGCGAGGTATGTAGGCGGTGCTAC
AGAGTTCTTGAAGTGGTGGCCTAACTACGGCTACACTAGAAGAACAGTATTTGGTATCTGCGCTCTGCTG
AAGCCAGTTACCTTCGGAAAAAGAGTTGGTAGCTCTTGATCCGGCAAACAAACCACCGCTGGTAGCGGTG
GTTTTTTTGTTTGCAAGCAGCAGATTACGCGCAGAAAAAAAGGATCTCAAGAAGATCCTTTGATCTTTTC
TACGGGGTCTGACGCTCAGTGGAACGAAAACTCACGTTAAGGGATTTTGGTCATGAGATTATCAAAAAGG
ATCTTCACCTAGATCCTTTTAAATTAAAAATGAAGTTTTAAATCAATCTAAAGTATATATGAGTAAACTT
GGTCTGACAGTTACCAATGCTTAATCAGTGAGGCACCTATCTCAGCGATCTGTCTATTTCGTTCATCCAT
AGTTGCCTGACTCCCCGTCGTGTAGATAACTACGATACGGGAGGGCTTACCATCTGGCCCCAGTGCTGCA
ATGATACCGCGAGACCCACGCTCACCGGCTCCAGATTTATCAGCAATAAACCAGCCAGCCGGAAGGGCCG
AGCGCAGAAGTGGTCCTGCAACTTTATCCGCCTCCATCCAGTCTATTAATTGTTGCCGGGAAGCTAGAGT
AAGTAGTTCGCCAGTTAATAGTTTGCGCAACGTTGTTGCCATTGCTACAGGCATCGTGGTGTCACGCTCG
TCGTTTGGTATGGCTTCATTCAGCTCCGGTTCCCAACGATCAAGGCGAGTTACATGATCCCCCATGTTGT
GCAAAAAAGCGGTTAGCTCCTTCGGTCCTCCGATCGTTGTCAGAAGTAAGTTGGCCGCAGTGTTATCACT
CATGGTTATGGCAGCACTGCATAATTCTCTTACTGTCATGCCATCCGTAAGATGCTTTTCTGTGACTGGT
GAGTACTCAACCAAGTCATTCTGAGAATAGTGTATGCGGCGACCGAGTTGCTCTTGCCCGGCGTCAATAC
GGGATAATACCGCGCCACATAGCAGAACTTTAAAAGTGCTCATCATTGGAAAACGTTCTTCGGGGCGAAA
ACTCTCAAGGATCTTACCGCTGTTGAGATCCAGTTCGATGTAACCCACTCGTGCACCCAACTGATCTTCA
GCATCTTTTACTTTCACCAGCGTTTCTGGGTGAGCAAAAACAGGAAGGCAAAATGCCGCAAAAAAGGGAA
TAAGGGCGACACGGAAATGTTGAATACTCATACTCTTCCTTTTTCAATATTATTGAAGCATTTATCAGGG
TTATTGTCTCATGAGCGGATACATATTTGAATGTATTTAGAAAAATAAACAAATAGGGGTTCCGCGCACA
TTTCCCCGAAAAGTGCCACCTGAC
Features (pLannotate 1.2.2; 31 found; start..end, strand, type, name):
     31..83      -  misc_feature   bom (fragment): basis of mobility region from pBR322
    238..617     +  enhancer       CMV enhancer: human cytomegalovirus immediate early enhancer
    618..817     +  promoter       CMV promoter: human cytomegalovirus (CMV) immediate early promoter
    835..1015    +  LTR            5' LTR (truncated): truncated 5' long terminal repeat (LTR) from HIV-1
   1062..1187    +  misc_feature   HIV-1 Ψ: packaging signal of human immunodeficiency virus type 1
   1171..1534    +  CDS            HIV-1 gag (fragment): gag protein from human immunodeficiency virus 1; gag
   1680..1913    +  misc_feature   RRE: The Rev response element (RRE) of HIV-1 allows for Rev-dependent mRNA export from the nucleus to the cytoplasm.
   2290..2390    +  CDS            Rev (fragment): human immunodeficiency virus 1 (HIV-1) Rev protein; rev; enhances nuclear export of unspliced and incompletely spliced viral mRNAs
   2440..2557    +  misc_feature   cPPT/CTS: central polypurine tract and central termination sequence of HIV-1
   2602..3890    +  promoter       CaMKII promoter: promoter for the mouse calcium/calmodulin-dependent kinase II α subunit
   3906..4733    +  CDS            hop: BACH_HALMA - Experimental evidence at protein level: Swiss-Prot protein existence level 1. Light-driven chloride pump. From Haloarcula marismortui (strain ATCC 43049 / DSM 3752 / JCM 8966 / VKM B-1809) (Halobacterium marismortui).
   4821..5534    +  CDS            EGFP: EGFP is a basic (constitutively fluorescent) green fluorescent protein published in 1996, derived from Aequorea victoria. It is reported to be a rapidly-maturing weak dimer with moderate acid sensitivity.
   5559..5583    +  misc_feature   MCS (fragment): pBluescript multiple cloning site
   5583..6171    +  misc_feature   WPRE: woodchuck hepatitis virus posttranscriptional regulatory element
   6108..6689    +  CDS            nef (fragment): NEF_HV1H2 - Experimental evidence at protein level: Swiss-Prot protein existence level 1. Extracellular Nef protein targets CD4(+) T-lymphocytes for apoptosis by interacting with CXCR4 surface receptors. From Human immunodeficiency virus type 1 group M subtype B (isolate HXB2) (HIV-1).
   6696..6876    +  LTR            5' LTR (truncated): truncated 5' long terminal repeat (LTR) from HIV-1
   6908..7132    +  polyA_signal   bGH poly(A) signal: bovine growth hormone polyadenylation signal
   7136..7157    +  promoter       SV40 promoter (fragment): SV40 enhancer and early promoter
   7178..7606    +  rep_origin     f1 ori (sequence partly withheld): f1 bacteriophage origin of replication; arrow indicates direction of (+) strand synthesis
   7620..7949    +  promoter       SV40 promoter: SV40 enhancer and early promoter
   7997..8044    +  promoter       EM7 promoter: synthetic bacterial promoter&nbsp
   8063..8437    +  CDS            BleoR: antibiotic-binding protein; Sh ble from Streptoalloteichus hindustanus; confers resistance to bleomycin, phleomycin, and Zeocin™
   8447..8572    +  CDS            ble (fragment): BLE_KLEPN - Experimental evidence at protein level: Swiss-Prot protein existence level 1. Binding protein with a strong affinity to the bleomycin family of antibiotics. Binds to CL990; an antimitotic-antibiotic compound. From Klebsiella pneumoniae.
   8567..8688    +  polyA_signal   SV40 poly(A) signal: SV40 polyadenylation signal
   8759..8781    -  protein_bind   lac operator (fragment): The lac repressor binds to the lac operator to inhibit transcription in E. coli. This inhibition can be relieved by adding lactose or isopropyl-β-D-thiogalactopyranoside (IPTG). lac repressor encoded by lacI
   8785..8815    -  promoter       lac promoter: promoter for the E. coli lac operon
   8830..8851    -  protein_bind   CAP binding site: CAP binding activates transcription in the presence of cAMP. E. coli catabolite activator protein
   8864..8956    -  CDS            lacI (fragment): lac repressor; lacI; The lac repressor binds to the lac operator to inhibit transcription in E. coli. This inhibition can be relieved by adding lactose or isopropyl-β-D-thiogalactopyranoside (IPTG).
   9139..9727    -  rep_origin     ori: high-copy-number ColE1/pMB1/pBR322/pUC origin of replication
   9898..10758   -  CDS            AmpR: β-lactamase; bla; confers resistance to ampicillin, carbenicillin, and related antibiotics
  10759..10863   -  promoter       AmpR promoter: bla
