[The description below was written by a language model from this plasmid's Addgene catalogue record and pLannotate feature annotations shown in this document.]
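Description:
fck-Jaws-KGC-GFP-ER2 is an HIV-1-based lentiviral transfer plasmid built on the FCK(1.3)GW backbone, about 10.9 kb in total, for expressing the red-shifted inhibitory opsin Jaws in mammalian neurons. It is propagated in E. coli through a high-copy ColE1/pUC-type origin with β-lactamase (AmpR) selection. The record notes that the backbone is prone to recombination, as is common for plasmids carrying repeated LTR sequences, so a recombination-deficient host is used. An f1 origin is also present, along with an SV40/EM7-driven bleomycin/Zeocin resistance cassette that lies outside the viral genome.

A CMV enhancer/promoter placed upstream of a truncated 5' LTR drives transcription of the viral genomic RNA in packaging cells. This RNA carries the Ψ packaging signal with a gag fragment, the Rev response element for nuclear export and the cPPT/CTS. Downstream, a truncated 3' LTR is followed by a bGH polyadenylation signal.

Within the provirus, an approximately 1.3 kb mouse CaMKIIα promoter drives the insert, which was cloned between BamHI and EcoRI. The insert encodes a light-driven chloride pump (a cruxhalorhodopsin, annotated by homology to a Haloarcula halorhodopsin) from Haloarcula salinarum strain Shark, carrying the K200R and W214F mutations. Its C terminus is fused to the KGC sequence, EGFP and the ER2 sequence. KGC and ER2 are generally used as trafficking and ER-export motifs that improve membrane localization of opsins, while EGFP marks the expressing cells. A WPRE follows the coding sequence to enhance transcript expression. The construct is intended for producing lentivirus for optical silencing of CaMKII-promoter-active neurons with red light.
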