Addgene plasmid #65012: fck-Jaws-KGC-GFP-ER2
Purpose: Lentivirus-mediated expression of Jaws under the CaMKII promoter.
Depositing lab: Edward Boyden. Depositing organization: Massachusetts Institute of Technology. Publication: Noninvasive optical inhibition with a red-shifted microbial rhodopsin. Chuong AS, Miri ML, Busskamp V, Matthews GA, Acker LC, Sorensen AT, Young A, Klapoetke NC, Henninger MA, Kodandaramaiah SB, Ogawa M, Ramanlal SB, Bandler RC, Allen BD, Forest CR, Chow BY, Han X, Lin Y, Tye KM, Roska B, Cardin JA, Boyden ES. Nat Neurosci. 2014 Aug;17(8):1123-9. doi: 10.1038/nn.3752. Epub 2014 Jul 6. PubMed 24997763.
Backbone
  Vector backbone: FCK(1.3)GW
  Backbone manufacturer: Pavel Osten
  Backbone size w/o insert (bp): 9226
  Total vector size (bp): 10900
  Vector type: Mammalian Expression, Lentiviral
Growth in bacteria
  Bacterial resistance: Ampicillin, 100 μg/mL
  Growth temperature: 37°C
  Growth strain: Stbl3
  Growth instructions: Please note that this backbone is highly recombination prone and should be amplified in a rec- strain like Sure2 or Stbl3, using carbenicillin rather than ampicillin.
  Copy number: High Copy
Gene/Insert
  Gene/Insert name: Jaws-KGC-GFP-ER2 (alt name: Jaws)
  Species: Haloarcula salinarum (strain Shark)
  Insert size (bp): 1656
  Mutation: K200R W214F
  GenBank ID: KM000926.1
  Promoter: CaMKII
  Tag / fusion protein: KGC (C terminal on insert); GFP (C terminal on insert); ER2 (C terminal on insert)
  Cloning method: Restriction Enzyme; 5′ cloning site BamHI (not destroyed); 3′ cloning site EcoRI (not destroyed)
  Sequencing primers: 5′ CAC ACA GTC CTG CAG TAT TGT GTA TAT; 3′ CAA GGA GGA GAA AAT GAA AGC C
Terms and licenses: Academic/Nonprofit Terms; Industry Terms: Not Available to Industry
How to cite: fck-Jaws-KGC-GFP-ER2 was a gift from Edward Boyden (Addgene plasmid # 65012 ; http://n2t.net/addgene:65012 ; RRID:Addgene_65012)
