>Addgene plasmid #65012 | fck-Jaws-KGC-GFP-ER2 | addgene partial sequence | sequence record 115151 | mCaMKIIa-pro-F2 5'-GGCAAAGAGGAGCAGGTTTT-3'
GGCAGGTGTTGGGGAGGCAGTTACCGGGGCAACGGGAACAGGGCGTTTCGGAGGTGGTTGCCATGGGGAC
CTGGATGCTGACGAAGGCTCGCGAGGCTGTGAGCAGCCACAGTGCCCTGCTCAGAAGCCCCAAGCTCGTC
AGTCAAGCCGGTTCTCCGTTTGCACTCAGGAGCACGGGCAGGCGAGTGGCCCCTAGTTCTGGGGGCAGCG
GGGGATCCGCCACCATGACCGCCGTGAGCACCACAGCCACTACCGTGCTGCAGGCCACACAGAGCGACGT
GCTGCAGGAGATCCAGTCCAACTTCCTGCTGAATAGCTCCATCTGGGTGAACATTGCTCTGGCCGGAGTG
GTCATCCTGCTGTTTGTGGCCATGGGGAGGGATCTGGAATCCCCTAGAGCTAAGCTGATCTGGGTGGCCA
CAATGCTGGTGCCACTGGTGTCTATTTCTAGTTACGCTGGACTGGCCAGTGGGCTGACTGTGGGCTTCCT
GCAGATGCCACCTGGACACGCTCTGGCCGGACAGGAGGTGCTGAGCCCATGGGGCCGGTATCTGACATGG
ACTTTCTCCACTCCCATGATCCTGCTGGCTCTGGGACTGCTGGCCGACACCGATATTGCCAGCCTGTTCA
CCGCCATCACAATGGACATTGGCATGTGCGTGACAGGACTGGCCGCTGCCCTGATCACTAGCTCCCATCT
GCTGCGCTGGGTGTTCTACGGAATTTCTTGTGCTTTCTTTGTGGCCGTGCTGTATGTGCTGCTGGTGCAG
TGGCCAGCTGATGCTGAGGCTGCTGGGACCAGTGAAATCTTTGGCACTCTGAGGATTCTGACCGTGGTGC
TGTGGCTGGGGTACCCTATCCTGTTCGCTCTGGGCTCTGAGGGAGTGGCCCTGCTGAGTGTG
