>Addgene plasmid #65012 | fck-Jaws-KGC-GFP-ER2 | addgene partial sequence | sequence record 115152 | WPRE-R 5'-CATAGCGTAAAAGGAGCAACA-3'
GTCAATCTTTCACAAATTTTGTAATCCAGAGGTTGATTATCGATAAGCTTGATATCGAATTCTTACACTT
CATTCTCGTAGCAGAACTTGTACAGCTCGTCCATGCCGAGAGTGATCCCGGCGGCGGTCACGAACTCCAG
CAGGACCATGTGATCGCGCTTCTCGTTGGGGTCTTTGCTCAGGGCGGACTGGGTGCTCAGGTAGTGGTTG
TCGGGCAGCAGCACGGGGCCGTCGCCGATGGGGGTGTTCTGCTGGTAGTGGTCGGCGAGCTGCACGCTGC
CGTCCTCGATGTTGTGGCGGATCTTGAAGTTCACCTTGATGCCGTTCTTCTGCTTGTCGGCCATGATATA
GACGTTGTGGCTGTTGTAGTTGTACTCCAGCTTGTGCCCCAGGATGTTGCCGTCCTCCTTGAAGTCGATG
CCCTTCAGCTCGATGCGGTTCACCAGGGTGTCGCCCTCGAACTTCACCTCGGCGCGGGTCTTGTAGTTGC
CGTCGTCCTTGAAGAAGATGGTGCGCTCCTGGACGTAGCCTTCGGGCATGGCGGACTTGAAGAAGTCGTG
CTGCTTCATGTGGTCGGGGTAGCGGCTGAAGCACTGCACGCCGTAGGTCAGGGTGGTCACGAGGGTGGGC
CAGGGCACGGGCAGCTTGCCGGTGGTGCAAATGAACTTCAGGGTCAGCTTGCCGTAGGTGGCATCGCCCT
CGCCCTCGCCGGACACGCTGAACTTGTGGCCGTTTACGTCGCCGTCCAGCTCGACCAGGATGGGCACCAC
CCCGGTGAACAGCTCCTCGCCCTTGCTCACTGCCCCTGCAGGTGCAACATTGATGTCTATTTGATCCAGA
GGGATATACTCCCCTTCAGAAGTAATTCTGGATTTTACTACCGGTCGATCGTCGGCTGGAGCAGCTCCTC
CGGACCCGATTCCCATTCCACTCCCAGACACTGTGCCTTCATTGGCAGCCACCCATCTCAGCAGCAGAAA
GGCGAACACGTATTTAGCCAGGATGTCCAGTCCGGAGTATCCCCAGCTGGTCACTCCCACACTCAGCAGG
